Addgene plasmid #18553: T4 Lysozyme L121I A129L L133M F153W WT*
Depositing lab: Brian Matthews. Depositing organization: University of Oregon.
Backbone
  Vector backbone: pHS1403
  Backbone size w/o insert (bp): 5000
  Vector type: Bacterial Expression
Growth in bacteria
  Bacterial resistance: Ampicillin, 100 μg/mL
  Growth temperature: 37°C
  Growth strain: DH5alpha
  Copy number: High Copy
Gene/Insert
  Gene/Insert name: T4 Lysozyme (alt name: EB55)
  Species: Bacteriophage T4
  Insert size (bp): 600
  Mutation: L121I A129L L133M F153W WT*
  GenBank ID: NP_049736
  Entrez Gene: e (a.k.a. T4p123)
  Cloning method: Restriction Enzyme; 5′ cloning site BamHI (not destroyed); 3′ cloning site HindIII (not destroyed)
  Sequencing primers: 5′ na; 3′ GGCGTATCACGAGGCCC
Terms and licenses: Academic/Nonprofit Terms; Industry Terms: Not Available to Industry
Depositor comments: The BamHI site is 27 bp from the ATG and the HindIII site is 115 bp from the stop.
How to cite: T4 Lysozyme L121I A129L L133M F153W WT* was a gift from Brian Matthews (Addgene plasmid # 18553 ; http://n2t.net/addgene:18553 ; RRID:Addgene_18553)
