[The description below was written by a language model from this plasmid's Addgene catalogue record.]
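Description:
T4 Lysozyme L121I A129L L133M F153W WT* is a bacterial expression plasmid built on the pHS1403 backbone (about 5 kb without the insert). It carries a roughly 600 bp insert encoding a mutant form of bacteriophage T4 lysozyme, the product of phage gene e, also listed under the alternative name EB55. The plasmid is maintained in E. coli at high copy number under ampicillin selection. The record does not name the origin of replication or the promoter driving expression, and no feature table is provided, so the regulatory elements of the backbone cannot be described from the available information.

The lysozyme coding region was inserted by restriction cloning between BamHI (5′) and HindIII (3′) sites, both of which remain intact. According to the depositor's notes, the BamHI site lies 27 bp from the start codon and the HindIII site 115 bp beyond the stop codon, so the fragment includes short flanking untranslated sequence and can be excised as a cassette. The encoded protein carries four substitutions: L121I, A129L, L133M and F153W. All four exchange one hydrophobic residue for another. The "WT*" designation indicates the background in which they were made; in the T4 lysozyme literature this conventionally refers to the cysteine-free pseudo-wild-type protein, although the record does not define the term. No fusion tags or reporters are listed. The record states no explicit purpose, but a construct of this kind suits recombinant production of the variant enzyme in bacteria for studies of protein stability, packing and structure.
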