>Addgene plasmid #18553 | T4 Lysozyme L121I A129L L133M F153W WT* | addgene partial sequence | sequence record 24339 | 3primeUP
NTGAAAAGCCCGCTCATTAGGCGGGCTCAGATCTGCTCATGTTTGACAGCTTATCATCGATAAGCTCCCC
TCGAGTCACGACGTTGTAAAACGACGGCCAGTGCCAAGCTTCGGCAATAAATTCTTGATATGTTTTCATA
TGTTTCCTTTAAATATTTTAATTAGTAATTGTCTATTCAAGTAATTGTGAATATACTATCACAATTCCAA
GAGAAAGTAAACAGCTTTATAGATTTTTATACGCGTCCCAAGTGCCAGTTCTCCACGTTGTAATCACTCG
TTTTGCGCGATTAGGTGTTTGATTATACCATCTACTTTTAGCCATGTTAACTGCCAATTCATCCCAGCGT
TTTTGTTGAATCATACGTAAAGAGTTAGTAAATCCTGCCACACCGGTTTCTCCCATTTGGAAAACCATAT
TAATCAATGCAGCGCGACGAACCGCATCAAGAGAATCATAAACCGGTTTTAATTTAGCATTTCTCAGAAT
TCCGCGAACAGCAGCATCAACATCCTGATTAAAGAGTTTTTCAGCCTCATCTTTTGTAATTACACCATTA
GTATTACGCCCAATAGCTTTATCTAATTCAGATTTAGCAGCATTAAGTGATGGACTTTTTGTAAGCAAAT
GACCGATGCCAATAGTGTAATAGCCTTCTGTGTCTTTATAGATTTTAAGTCTAAGACCTTCATCTATACG
TAACATTTCAAATATATTCATAATACCTCCTANGCATCGATGGATCCCCGGGTACCGAGCTCGAATTCGT
AATCATGGTCATAGCTGGTCCNGTGTGAATTGTTATCCGCTCGANCTGTTCCNGGTGAATTGTATCCC
